>Addgene plasmid #37551 | pRS306:3mCherry | depositor full sequence | sequence record 47369 | pRS306:3mCherry sequence 6536 bps
GACGAAAGGGCCTCGTGATACGCCTATTTTTATAGGTTAATGTCATGATAATAATGGTTTCTTAGACGTC
AGGTGGCACTTTTCGGGGAAATGTGCGCGGAACCCCTATTTGTTTATTTTTCTAAATACATTCAAATATG
TATCCGCTCATGAGACAATAACCCTGATAAATGCTTCAATAATATTGAAAAAGGAAGAGTATGAGTATTC
AACATTTCCGTGTCGCCCTTATTCCCTTTTTTGCGGCATTTTGCCTTCCTGTTTTTGCTCACCCAGAAAC
GCTGGTGAAAGTAAAAGATGCTGAAGATCAGTTGGGTGCACGAGTGGGTTACATCGAACTGGATCTCAAC
AGCGGTAAGATCCTTGAGAGTTTTCGCCCCGAAGAACGTTTTCCAATGATGAGCACTTTTAAAGTTCTGC
TATGTGGCGCGGTATTATCCCGTATTGACGCCGGGCAAGAGCAACTCGGTCGCCGCATACACTATTCTCA
GAATGACTTGGTTGAGTACTCACCAGTCACAGAAAAGCATCTTACGGATGGCATGACAGTAAGAGAATTA
TGCAGTGCTGCCATAACCATGAGTGATAACACTGCGGCCAACTTACTTCTGACAACGATCGGAGGACCGA
AGGAGCTAACCGCTTTTTTTCACAACATGGGGGATCATGTAACTCGCCTTGATCGTTGGGAACCGGAGCT
GAATGAAGCCATACCAAACGACGAGCGTGACACCACGATGCCTGTAGCAATGGCAACAACGTTGCGCAAA
CTATTAACTGGCGAACTACTTACTCTAGCTTCCCGGCAACAATTAATAGACTGGATGGAGGCGGATAAAG
TTGCAGGACCACTTCTGCGCTCGGCCCTTCCGGCTGGCTGGTTTATTGCTGATAAATCTGGAGCCGGTGA
GCGTGGGTCTCGCGGTATCATTGCAGCACTGGGGCCAGATGGTAAGCCCTCCCGTATCGTAGTTATCTAC
ACGACGGGCAGTCAGGCAACTATGGATGAACGAAATAGACAGATCGCTGAGATAGGTGCCTCACTGATTA
AGCATTGGTAACTGTCAGACCAAGTTTACTCATATATACTTTAGATTGATTTAAAACTTCATTTTTAATT
TAAAAGGATCTAGGTGAAGATCCTTTTTGATAATCTCATGACCAAAATCCCTTAACGTGAGTTTTCGTTC
CACTGAGCGTCAGACCCCGTAGAAAAGATCAAAGGATCTTCTTGAGATCCTTTTTTTCTGCGCGTAATCT
GCTGCTTGCAAACAAAAAAACCACCGCTACCAGCGGTGGTTTGTTTGCCGGATCAAGAGCTACCAACTCT
TTTTCCGAAGGTAACTGGCTTCAGCAGAGCGCAGATACCAAATACTGTCCTTCTAGTGTAGCCGTAGTTA
GGCCACCACTTCAAGAACTCTGTAGCACCGCCTACATACCTCGCTCTGCTAATCCTGTTACCAGTGGCTG
CTGCCAGTGGCGATAAGTCGTGTCTTACCGGGTTGGACTCAAGACGATAGTTACCGGATAAGGCGCAGCG
GTCGGGCTGAACGGGGGGTTCGTGCACACAGCCCAGCTTGGAGCGAACGACCTACACCGAACTGAGATAC
CTACAGCGTGAGCATTGAGAAAGCGCCACGCTTCCCGAAGGGAGAAAGGCGGACAGGTATCCGGTAAGCG
GCAGGGTCGGAACAGGAGAGCGCACGAGGGAGCTTCCAGGGGGGAACGCCTGGTATCTTTATAGTCCTGT
CGGGTTTCGCCACCTCTGACTTGAGCGTCGATTTTTGTGATGCTCGTCAGGGGGGCCGAGCCTATGGAAA
AACGCCAGCAACGCGGCCTTTTTACGGTTCCTGGCCTTTTGCTGGCCTTTTGCTCACATGTTCTTTCCTG
CGTTATCCCCTGATTCTGTGGATAACCGTATTACCGCCTTTGAGTGAGCTGATACCGCTCGCCGCAGCCG
AACGACCGAGCGCAGCGAGTCAGTGAGCGAGGAAGCGGAAGAGCGCCCAATACGCAAACCGCCTCTCCCC
GCGCGTTGGCCGATTCATTAATGCAGCTGGCACGACAGGTTTCCCGACTGGAAAGCGGGCAGTGAGCGCA
ACGCAATTAATGTGAGTTACCTCACTCATTAGGCACCCCAGGCTTTACACTTTATGCTTCCGGCTCCTAT
GTTGTGTGGAATTGTGAGCGGATAACAATTTCACACAGGAAACAGCTATGACCATGATTACGCCAAGCTC
GGAATTAACCCTCACTAAAGGGAACAAAAGCTGGGTACCGGGCCCCCCCTCGAGGTCGACGGTATCGATA
AGCTTGATATCGAATTCCTGCAGCCCGGGGGATCCGCTCCAAGTGGAATGGTGAGCAAGGGCGAGGAGGA
TAACATGGCCATCATCAAGGAGTTCATGCGCTTCAAGGTGCACATGGAGGGCTCCGTGAACGGCCACGAG
TTCGAGATCGAGGGCGAGGGCGAGGGCCGCCCCTACGAGGGCACCCAGACCGCCAAGCTGAAGGTGACCA
AGGGTGGCCCCCTGCCCTTCGCCTGGGACATCCTGTCCCCTCAGTTCATGTACGGCTCCAAGGCCTACGT
GAAGCACCCCGCCGACATCCCCGACTACTTGAAGCTGTCCTTCCCCGAGGGCTTCAAGTGGGAGCGCGTG
ATGAACTTCGAGGACGGCGGCGTGGTGACCGTGACCCAGGACTCCTCCCTGCAGGACGGCGAGTTCATCT
ACAAGGTGAAGCTGCGCGGCACCAACTTCCCCTCCGACGGCCCCGTAATGCAGAAGAAGACCATGGGCTG
GGAGGCCTCCTCCGAGCGGATGTACCCCGAGGACGGCGCCCTGAAGGGCGAGATCAAGCAGAGGCTGAAG
CTGAAGGACGGCGGCCACTACGACGCTGAGGTCAAGACCACCTACAAGGCCAAGAAGCCCGTGCAGCTGC
CCGGCGCCTACAACGTCAACATCAAGTTGGACATCACCTCCCACAACGAGGACTACACCATCGTGGAACA
GTACGAACGCGCCGAGGGCCGCCACTCCACCGGCGGCATGGACGAGCTGTACAAGCCTAGGATGGTGAGC
AAGGGCGAGGAGGATAACATGGCCATCATCAAGGAGTTCATGCGCTTCAAGGTGCACATGGAGGGCTCCG
TGAACGGCCACGAGTTCGAGATCGAGGGCGAGGGCGAGGGCCGCCCCTACGAGGGCACCCAGACCGCCAA
GCTGAAGGTGACCAAGGGTGGCCCCCTGCCCTTCGCCTGGGACATCCTGTCCCCTCAGTTCATGTACGGC
TCCAAGGCCTACGTGAAGCACCCCGCCGACATCCCCGACTACTTGAAGCTGTCCTTCCCCGAGGGCTTCA
AGTGGGAGCGCGTGATGAACTTCGAGGACGGCGGCGTGGTGACCGTGACCCAGGACTCCTCCCTGCAGGA
CGGCGAGTTCATCTACAAGGTGAAGCTGCGCGGCACCAACTTCCCCTCCGACGGCCCCGTAATGCAGAAG
AAGACCATGGGCTGGGAGGCCTCCTCCGAGCGGATGTACCCCGAGGACGGCGCCCTGAAGGGCGAGATCA
AGCAGAGGCTGAAGCTGAAGGACGGCGGCCACTACGACGCTGAGGTCAAGACCACCTACAAGGCCAAGAA
GCCCGTGCAGCTGCCCGGCGCCTACAACGTCAACATCAAGTTGGACATCACCTCCCACAACGAGGACTAC
ACCATCGTGGAACAGTACGAACGCGCCGAGGGCCGCCACTCCACCGGCGGCATGGACGAGCTGTACAAGA
CTAGGAGATCCATGGTGAGCAAGGGCGAGGAGGATAACATGGCCATCATCAAGGAGTTCATGCGCTTCAA
GGTGCACATGGAGGGCTCCGTGAACGGCCACGAGTTCGAGATCGAGGGCGAGGGCGAGGGCCGCCCCTAC
GAGGGCACCCAGACCGCCAAGCTGAAGGTGACCAAGGGTGGCCCCCTGCCCTTCGCCTGGGACATCCTGT
CCCCTCAGTTCATGTACGGCTCCAAGGCCTACGTGAAGCACCCCGCCGACATCCCCGACTACTTGAAGCT
GTCCTTCCCCGAGGGCTTCAAGTGGGAGCGCGTGATGAACTTCGAGGACGGCGGCGTGGTGACCGTGACC
CAGGACTCCTCCCTGCAGGACGGCGAGTTCATCTACAAGGTGAAGCTGCGCGGCACCAACTTCCCCTCCG
ACGGCCCCGTAATGCAGAAGAAGACCATGGGCTGGGAGGCCTCCTCCGAGCGGATGTACCCCGAGGACGG
CGCCCTGAAGGGCGAGATCAAGCAGAGGCTGAAGCTGAAGGACGGCGGCCACTACGACGCTGAGGTCAAG
ACCACCTACAAGGCCAAGAAGCCCGTGCAGCTGCCCGGCGCCTACAACGTCAACATCAAGTTGGACATCA
CCTCCCACAACGAGGACTACACCATCGTGGAACAGTACGAACGCGCCGAGGGCCGCCACTCCACCGGCGG
CATGGACGAGCTGTACAAGTAGAGATCCACTAGTTCTAGAGCGGCCGCCACCGCGGTGGAGCTCCAATTC
GCCCTATAGTGAGTCGTATTACAATTCACTGGCCGTCGTTTTACAACGTCGTGACTGGGAAAACCCTGGC
GTTACCCAACTTAATCGCCTTGCAGCACATCCCCCCTTCGCCAGCTGGCGTAATAGCGAAGAGGCCCGCA
CCGATCGCCCTTCCCAACAGTTGCGCAGCCTGAATGGCGAATGGCGCG
[124 nt withheld, positions 4739-4862]
C
[91 nt withheld, positions 4864-4954]
A
[49 nt withheld, positions 4956-5004]
CCTTTGACGTTGGAGTCCACGTTCTTT
[37 nt withheld, positions 5032-5068]
ACCCTATCTCGGTCTATTCTTTTGATTTATAAGGGATTTTGCCGATTTCGGCCTATTGGTTAAAAAATGA
GCTGATTTAACAAAAATTTAACGCGAATTTTAACAAAATATTAACGTTTACAATTTCCTGATGCGGTATT
TTCTCCTTACGCATCTGTGCGGTATTTCACACCGCAGGGTAATAACTGATATAATTAAATTGAAGCTCTA
ATTTGTGAGTTTAGTATACATGCATTTACTTATAATACAGTTTTTTAGTTTTGCTGGCCGCATCTTCTCA
AATATGCTTCCCAGCCTGCTTTTCTGTAACGTTCACCCTCTACCTTAGCATCCCTTCCCTTTGCAAATAG
TCCTCTTCCAACAATAATAATGTCAGATCCTGTAGAGACCACATCATCCACGGTTCTATACTGTTGACCC
AATGCGTCTCCCTTGTCATCTAAACCCACACCGGGTGTCATAATCAACCAATCGTAACCTTCATCTCTTC
CACCCATGTCTCTTTGAGCAATAAAGCCGATAACAAAATCTTTGTCGCTCTTCGCAATGTCAACAGTACC
CTTAGTATATTCTCCAGTAGATAGGGAGCCCTTGCATGACAATTCTGCTAACATCAAAAGGCCTCTAGGT
TCCTTTGTTACTTCTTCTGCCGCCTGCTTCAAACCGCTAACAATACCTGGGCCCACCACACCGTGTGCAT
TCGTAATGTCTGCCCATTCTGCTATTCTGTATACACCCGCAGAGTACTGCAATTTGACTGTATTACCAAT
GTCAGCAAATTTTCTGTCTTCGAAGAGTAAAAAATTGTACTTGGCGGATAATGCCTTTAGCGGCTTAACT
GTGCCCTCCATGGAAAAATCAGTCAAGATATCCACATGTGTTTTTAGTAAACAAATTTTGGGACCTAATG
CTTCAACTAACTCCAGTAATTCCTTGGTGGTACGAACATCCAATGAAGCACACAAGTTTGTTTGCTTTTC
GTGCATGATATTAAATAGCTTGGCAGCAACAGGACTAGGATGAGTAGCAGCACGTTCCTTATATGTAGCT
TTCGACATGATTTATCTTCGTTTCCTGCAGGTTTTTGTTCTGTGCAGTTGGGTTAAGAATACTGGGCAAT
TTCATGTTTCTTCAACACTACATATGCGTATATATACCAATCTAAGTCTGTGCTCCTTCCTTCGTTCTTC
CTTCTGTTCGGAGATTACCGAATCAAAAAAATTTCAAAGAAACCGAAATCAAAAAAAAGAATAAAAAAAA
AATGATGAATTGAATTGAAAAGCGTGGTGCACTCTCAGTACAATCTGCTCTGATGCCGCATAGTTAAGCC
AGCCCCGACACCCGCCAACACCCGCTGACGCGCCCTGACGGGCTTGTCTGCTCCCGGCATCCGCTTACAG
ACAAGCTGTGACCGTCTCCGGGAGCTGCATGTGTCAGAGGTTTTCACCGTCATCACCGAAACGCGCGA
Features (pLannotate 1.2.2; 21 found; start..end, strand, type, name):
     96..200     +  promoter       AmpR promoter: bla
    201..1061    +  CDS            AmpR: β-lactamase; bla; confers resistance to ampicillin, carbenicillin, and related antibiotics
   1232..1820    +  rep_origin     ori: high-copy-number ColE1/pMB1/pBR322/pUC origin of replication
   2003..2095    +  CDS            lacI (fragment): lac repressor; lacI; The lac repressor binds to the lac operator to inhibit transcription in E. coli. This inhibition can be relieved by adding lactose or isopropyl-β-D-thiogalactopyranoside (IPTG).
   2108..2129    +  protein_bind   CAP binding site: CAP binding activates transcription in the presence of cAMP. E. coli catabolite activator protein
   2144..2174    +  promoter       lac promoter: promoter for the E. coli lac operon
   2182..2198    +  protein_bind   lac operator: The lac repressor binds to the lac operator to inhibit transcription in E. coli. This inhibition can be relieved by adding lactose or isopropyl-β-D-thiogalactopyranoside (IPTG). lac repressor encoded by lacI
   2243..2261    +  promoter       T3 promoter: promoter for bacteriophage T3 RNA polymerase
   2274..2345    -  misc_feature   MCS (fragment): pBluescript multiple cloning site
   2358..3065    +  CDS            mCherry: mCherry is a basic (constitutively fluorescent) red fluorescent protein published in 2004, derived from Discosoma sp.. It is reported to be a very rapidly-maturing monomer with low acid sensitivity.
   3072..3779    +  CDS            mCherry: mCherry is a basic (constitutively fluorescent) red fluorescent protein published in 2004, derived from Discosoma sp.. It is reported to be a very rapidly-maturing monomer with low acid sensitivity.
   3792..4502    +  CDS            mCherry: monomeric derivative of DsRed fluorescent protein (Shaner et al., 2004) mammalian codon-optimized
   4504..4544    -  misc_feature   MCS (fragment): pBluescript multiple cloning site
   4553..4571    -  promoter       T7 promoter: promoter for bacteriophage T7 RNA polymerase
   4574..4731    +  CDS            lacZα (fragment): LacZα fragment of β-galactosidase; lacZ fragment
   4739..5194    +  rep_origin     f1 ori (sequence partly withheld): f1 bacteriophage origin of replication; arrow indicates direction of (+) strand synthesis
   5195..5244    -  misc_feature   bom (fragment): basis of mobility region from pBR322
   5323..6126    -  CDS            URA3: orotidine-5'-phosphate decarboxylase, required for uracil biosynthesis; S. cerevisiae URA3; yeast auxotrophic marker, counterselectable with 5-fluoroorotic acid (5-FOA)
   6127..6342    -  promoter       URA3 promoter: S. cerevisiae URA3
   6353..6400    -  misc_feature   bom (fragment): basis of mobility region from pBR322
   6502..1       -  CDS            rop (fragment) (across the origin): Rop protein, which maintains plasmids at low copy number; rop
