[The description below was written by a language model from this plasmid's Addgene catalogue record and pLannotate feature annotations shown in this document.]
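Description:
pRS306:3mCherry is a 6.5 kb plasmid built on pRS306, a yeast integrating shuttle vector derived from pBluescript. It carries three tandem copies of the monomeric red fluorescent protein mCherry (from Discosoma sp.). In E. coli it is maintained at high copy through a ColE1/pUC-type origin and selected with ampicillin via the bla gene. An f1 origin is also present and allows single-stranded DNA production. For Saccharomyces cerevisiae the plasmid provides URA3 under its own promoter, an auxotrophic marker that can be counterselected with 5-FOA. The feature table shows no yeast replication origin or centromere, which fits the integrating nature of pRS306: stable transformants arise only when the plasmid recombines into the genome. The catalogue lists the vector type as bacterial expression, but the annotated parts point to use as a yeast tagging or integration reagent.

The roughly 2.1 kb insert sits between the BamHI and NotI sites of the polylinker, both of which are retained. It consists of three head-to-tail mCherry coding sequences separated by short spacers. No yeast promoter or terminator is annotated next to the cassette. The only flanking regulatory elements are the backbone's lac promoter/operator and the T3 and T7 phage promoters, so the triple tag is evidently not meant to be expressed in yeast on its own. More likely it serves as a module into which a gene fragment can be cloned, or as a template for fusing a bright triple-mCherry tag to a protein of interest. The associated publication concerns targeting of dynein to microtubule plus ends and the cell cortex, consistent with use of the tandem tag to boost signal when imaging low-abundance proteins in live yeast.
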