Addgene plasmid #37551: pRS306:3mCherry
Depositing lab: Wei-Lih Lee. Depositing organization: University of Massachusetts, Amherst. Publication: Motor- and tail-dependent targeting of dynein to microtubule plus ends and the cell cortex. Markus SM, Punch JJ, Lee WL. Curr Biol. 2009 Feb 10;19(3):196-205. Epub 2009 Jan 29. 10.1016/j.cub.2008.12.047 PubMed 19185494.
Backbone
  Vector backbone: pRS306
  Backbone size w/o insert (bp): 4381
  Total vector size (bp): 6536
  Vector type: Bacterial Expression
  Selectable markers: URA3
Growth in bacteria
  Bacterial resistance: Ampicillin, 100 μg/mL
  Growth temperature: 37°C
  Growth strain: DH5alpha
  Copy number: High Copy
Gene/Insert
  Gene/Insert name: 3mCherry
  Species: Discosoma sp.
  Insert size (bp): 2144
  Cloning method: Restriction Enzyme; 5′ cloning site BamHI (not destroyed); 3′ cloning site NotI (not destroyed)
  Sequencing primers: 5′ N/A; 3′ N/A
Terms and licenses: Academic/Nonprofit Terms; Industry Terms: Not Available to Industry
How to cite: pRS306:3mCherry was a gift from Wei-Lih Lee (Addgene plasmid # 37551 ; http://n2t.net/addgene:37551 ; RRID:Addgene_37551)
