>Addgene plasmid #37551 | pRS306:3mCherry | addgene partial sequence | sequence record 49276 | m13_pUC-rev
GCCAAGCTCGGAATTAACCCTCACTAAAGGGAACAAAAGCTGGGTACCGGGCCCCCCCTCGAGGTCGACG
GTATCGATAAGCTTGATATCGAATTCCTGCAGCCCGGGGGATCCGCTCCAAGTGGAATGGTGAGCAAGGG
CGAGGAGGATAACATGGCCATCATCAAGGAGTTCATGCGCTTCAAGGTGCACATGGAGGGCTCCGTGAAC
GGCCACGAGTTCGAGATCGAGGGCGAGGGCGAGGGCCGCCCCTACGAGGGCACCCAGACCGCCAAGCTGA
AGGTGACCAAGGGTGGCCCCCTGCCCTTCGCCTGGGACATCCTGTCCCCTCAGTTCATGTACGGCTCCAA
GGCCTACGTGAAGCACCCCGCCGACATCCCCGACTACTTGAAGCTGTCCTTCCCCGAGGGCTTCAAGTGG
GAGCGCGTGATGAACTTCGAGGACGGCGGCGTGGTGACCGTGACCCAGGACTCCTCCCTGCAGGACGGCG
AGTTCATCTACAAGGTGAAGCTGCGCGGCACCAACTTCCCCTCCGACGGCCCCGTAATGCAGAAGAAGAC
CATGGGCTGGGAGGCCTCCTCCGAGCGGATGTACCCCGAGGACGGCGCCCTGAAGGGCGAGATCAAGCAG
AGGCTGAAGCTGAAGGACGGCGGCCACTACGACGCTGAGGTCAAGACCACCTACAAGGCCAAGAAGCCCG
TGCAGCTGCCCGGCGCCTACAACGTCAACATCAAGTTGGACATCACCTCCCACAACGAGGACTACACCAT
CGTGGAACAGTACGAACGCGCCGAGGGCCGCCACTCCACCGGCGGCATGGACGAGCTGTACAAGCCTAGG
ATGGTGAGCAAGGGCGAGGAGGATAACATGGCCATCATCAAGGAGTTCATGCGCTTCAAGGTGCACATGG
AGGGCTCCGTGAACGGCCACGAGTTCGAGATCGAGGGCGAGGGCGAGGGCCGCCCCTACGAGGGCACCCA
