>Addgene plasmid #37551 | pRS306:3mCherry | addgene partial sequence | sequence record 49277 | m13_pUC-fwd
GCGCCGAGGGCCGCCACTCCACCGGCGGCATGGACGAGCTGTACAAGACTAGGAGATCCATGGTGAGCAA
GGGCGAGGAGGATAACATGGCCATCATCAAGGAGTTCATGCGCTTCAAGGTGCACATGGAGGGCTCCGTG
AACGGCCACGAGTTCGAGATCGAGGGCGAGGGCGAGGGCCGCCCCTACGAGGGCACCCAGACCGCCAAGC
TGAAGGTGACCAAGGGTGGCCCCCTGCCCTTCGCCTGGGACATCCTGTCCCCTCAGTTCATGTACGGCTC
CAAGGCCTACGTGAAGCACCCCGCCGACATCCCCGACTACTTGAAGCTGTCCTTCCCCGAGGGCTTCAAG
TGGGAGCGCGTGATGAACTTCGAGGACGGCGGCGTGGTGACCGTGACCCAGGACTCCTCCCTGCAGGACG
GCGAGTTCATCTACAAGGTGAAGCTGCGCGGCACCAACTTCCCCTCCGACGGCCCCGTAATGCAGAAGAA
GACCATGGGCTGGGAGGCCTCCTCCGAGCGGATGTACCCCGAGGACGGCGCCCTGAAGGGCGAGATCAAG
CAGAGGCTGAAGCTGAAGGACGGCGGCCACTACGACGCTGAGGTCAAGACCACCTACAAGGCCAAGAAGC
CCGTGCAGCTGCCCGGCGCCTACAACGTCAACATCAAGTTGGACATCACCTCCCACAACGAGGACTACAC
CATCGTGGAACAGTACGAACGCGCCGAGGGCCGCCACTCCACCGGCGGCATGGACGAGCTGTACAAGTAG
AGATCCACTAGTTCTAGAGCGGCCGCCACCGCGGTGGAGCTCCAATTCGCCCTATAGTGAGTC
